>Addgene plasmid #213330 | LPAR2-DuET | addgene full sequence | sequence record 430864 | Addgene NGS Result
TGGCGAACAGTTCGGCTGGCGCGAGCCCCTGATGCTCTTCGTCCAGATCATCCTGATCGACAAGACCGGC
TTCCATCCGAGTACGTGCTCGCTCGATGCGATGTTTCGCTTGGTGGTCGAATGGGCAGGTAGCCGGATCA
AGCGTATGCAGCCGCCGCATTGCATCAGCCATGATGGATACTTTCTCGGCAGGAGCAAGGTGAGATGACA
GGAGATCCTGCCCCGGCACTTCGCCCAATAGCAGCCAGTCCCTTCCCGCTTCAGTGACAACGTCGAGCAC
AGCTGCGCAAGGAACGCCCGTCGTGGCCAGCCACGATAGCCGCGCTGCCTCGTCCTGCAGTTCATTCAGG
GCACCGGACAGGTCGGTCTTGACAAAAAGAACCGGGCGCCCCTGCGCTGACAGCCGGAACACGGCGGCAT
CAGAGCAGCCGATTGTCTGTTGTGCCCAGTCATAGCCGAATAGCCTCTCCACCCAAGCGGCCGGAGAACC
TGCGTGCAATCCATCTTGTTCAATCATGCGAAACGATCCTCATCCTGTCTCTTGATCAGATCCGAAAATG
GATATACAAGCTCCCGGGAGCTTTTTGCAAAAGCCTAGGCCTCCAAAAAAGCCTCCTCACTACTTCTGGA
ATAGCTCAGAGGCAGAGGCGGCCTCGGCCTCTGCATAAATAAAAAAAATTAGTCAGCCATGGGGCGGAGA
ATGGGCGGAACTGGGCGGAGTTAGGGGCGGGATGGGCGGAGTTAGGGGCGGGACTATGGTTGCTGACTAA
TTGAGATGCATGCTTTGCATACTTCTGCCTGCTGGGGAGCCTGGGGACTTTCCACACCTGGTTGCTGACT
AATTGAGATGCATGCTTTGCATACTTCTGCCTGCTGGGGAGCCTGGGGACTTTCCACACCCTAACTGACA
CACATTCCACAGAATTAATTCGCGTTAAATTTTTGTTAAATCAGCTCATTTTTTAACCAATAGGCCGAAA
TCGGCAAAATCCCTTATAAATCAAAAGAATAGACCGAGATAGGGT
[37 nt withheld, positions 1026-1062]
AAAGAACGTGGACTCCAACGTCAAAGG
[49 nt withheld, positions 1090-1138]
T
[91 nt withheld, positions 1140-1230]
G
[124 nt withheld, positions 1232-1355]
GGGGATACCCCCTAGAGCCCCAGCTGGTTCTTTCCGCCTCAGAAGCCATAGAGCCCACCGCATCCCCAGC
ATGCCTGCTATTGTCTTCCCAATCCTCCCCCTTGCTGTCCTGCCCCACCCCACCCCCCAGAATAGAATGA
CACCTACTCAGACAATGCGATGCAATTTCCTCATTTTATTAGGAAAGGACAGTGGGAGTGGCACCTTCCA
GGGTCAAGGAAGGCACGGGGGAGGGGCAAACAACAGATGGCTGGCAACTAGAAGGCACAGTCGAGGCTGA
TCAGCGGGTTTAAACGGGCCCTCTAGACTCGAGTTAGGCAGGGGCCACCTGAGAAGTCTCGGTCTTAGAC
ACGGTGGTGCTGGCCTCATCGAATTCACCGGTGCGTCCACCGGTATCGATGAGGGTGGAATCCATCAGCG
GGTGGCCATTCTCAGGGAGCATGATTCGTGTTGAGGCCCCGCCCTGGGCGCTGGAGGTGTAATGCACTGA
TTCGCGCGTAGACTGTCTCAGACATGCGCAACACAGCAGCCTCCTGAAGGTCCTCCGCATCTCGGCGTCT
CTACAGCTATAGACAGCAGCATTAACCAAGGAATTAGCTTCTGCGAGCAACAGGAAGTACTTCTCAACAG
CGAGGACATTACAGCTTTCACAGCCCAACCCGTCCAAAAGCAGAACGACCTGTCCAGGTGTCCAGCAGAC
GACGAAAGCCCCCAAGATTATAACAACGGTTTTCACAAGTGAGAGAGTCGTCTCCCTATATCTTGGATGG
CAAGACACGTGCTCGGCCATCCGCTGTACGCGTCTCCTGACGTAGAAGAAGATTCTGGTGTACACCGCCA
CCATGAGGAGAAACACCAGGAGAGAGCTGAGTGCCCACACAGCCAAATAAGATCTGGACAGGAGAGGCGC
CATCCGAGAACAGCGATCGAGGGCGCAAAGGCAATGCCAGCTGTGAGCTGGCAACAGGCCCAAACCCAGG
GCAGCGACCCATACGCCCACGATAAGCATCACGACTCTTCCGCGAGGCAGCCTGCTGTGGAGCTGAACAG
CCATTACGCTCCGGTGTCTTTCAACAGCAATAGCAAGCAGTGTTGCCACAGAGGCCGTGAGAGAAGTATC
CAACAATCCCTGTCTAAGAAACCATCCCTCCAGGCTGAGCCTAGCAGTCCTAGGGCCTGTGTGGAACATC
AGAAACAGATAAGCTACTCCGGCAAACAGATCTGCGGCAGCCAGATTGCCCAGCAGATAATAAATAGGTT
GATGAAACCGGCGGTTAGAGGCAATTGCTGCGATCACCAGCAGGTTGGTCAGAAGGACCAGTACACTAAC
CGTCAGGCCCAGAGCCACAACCACGACATCCTTGGGTCGCCAGTGAGAACTCAGCTCCTTTCCAGAATTA
TTGTAGAAGAACCCGATAGTTTCATTATAATAACATTGACCCATGATGACCATATCGATGCTGGCGTCAT
CATCGTCCTTGTAGTCGGCGAATACCAGGCAGAAGATGTAGCTCAGGGCGATGATCGTCTTCATGGTGGC
GCTAAGCTTAAGTTTAAACGCTAGCCAGCTTGGGTCTCCCTATAGTGAGTCGTATTAATTTCGATAAGCC
AGTAAGCAGTGGGTTCTCTAGTTAGCCAGAGAGCTCTGCTTATATAGACCTCCCACCGTACACGCCTACC
GCCCATTTGCGTCAATGGGGCGGAGTTGTTACGACATTTTGGAAAGTCCCGTTGATTTTGGTGCCAAAAC
AAACTCCCATTGACGTCAATGGGGTGGAGACTTGGAAATCCCCGTGAGTCAAACCGCTATCCACGCCCAT
TGATGTACTGCCAAAACCGCATCACCATGGTAATAGCGATGACTAATACGTAGATGTACTGCCAAGTAGG
AAAGTCCCATAAGGTCATGTACTGGGCATAATGCCAGGCGGGCCATTTACCGTCATTGACGTCAATAGGG
GGCGTACTTGGCATATGATACACTTGATGTACTGCCAAGTGGGCAGTTTACCGTAAATACTCCACCCATT
GACGTCAATGGAAAGTCCCTATTGGCGTTACTATGGGAACATACGTCATTATTGACGTCAATGGGCGGGG
GTCGTTGGGCGGTCAGCCAGGCGGGCCATTTACCGTAAGTTATGTAACGCGGAACTCCATATATGGGCTA
TGAACTAATGACCCCGTAATTGATTACTATTAATAACTAGTCAATAATCAATGTCAACGCGTATATCTGG
CCCGTACATCGCGAAGCAGCGCAAAACGCCTAACCCTAAGCAGATTCTTCATGCAAATGTCGGTCAAGCC
TTGCCTTGTTGTAGCTTAAATTTTGCTCGCGCACTACTCAGCGACCTCCAACACACAAGCAGGGAGCAGA
TACTGGCTTAACTATGCGGCATCAGAGCAGATTGTACTGAGAGTGCACCATAGGGGATCGGGAGATCTCC
CGATCCGTCGACGTCAGGTGGCACTTTTCGGGGAAATGTGCGCGGAACCCCTATTTGTTTATTTTTCTAA
ATACATTCAAATATGTATCCGCTCATGAGACAATAACCCTGATAAATGCTTCAATAATATTGAAAAAGGA
AGAGTATGAGTATTCAACATTTCCGTGTCGCCCTTATTCCCTTTTTTGCGGCATTTTGCCTTCCTGTTTT
TGCTCACCCAGAAACGCTGGTGAAAGTAAAAGATGCTGAAGATCAGTTGGGTGCACGAGTGGGTTACATC
GAACTGGATCTCAACAGCGGTAAGATCCTTGAGAGTTTTCGCCCCGAAGAACGTTTTCCAATGATGAGCA
CTTTTAAAGTTCTGCTATGTGGCGCGGTATTATCCCGTATTGACGCCGGGCAAGAGCAACTCGGTCGCCG
CATACACTATTCTCAGAATGACTTGGTTGAGTACTCACCAGTCACAGAAAAGCATCTTACGGATGGCATG
ACAGTAAGAGAATTATGCAGTGCTGCCATAACCATGAGTGATAACACTGCGGCCAACTTACTTCTGACAA
CGATCGGAGGACCGAAGGAGCTAACCGCTTTTTTGCACAACATGGGGGATCATGTAACTCGCCTTGATCG
TTGGGAACCGGAGCTGAATGAAGCCATACCAAACGACGAGCGTGACACCACGATGCCTGTAGCAATGGCA
ACAACGTTGCGCAAACTATTAACTGGCGAACTACTTACTCTAGCTTCCCGGCAACAATTAATAGACTGGA
TGGAGGCGGATAAAGTTGCAGGACCACTTCTGCGCTCGGCCCTTCCGGCTGGCTGGTTTATTGCTGATAA
ATCTGGAGCCGGTGAGCGTGGGTCTCGCGGTATCATTGCAGCACTGGGGCCAGATGGTAAGCCCTCCCGT
ATCGTAGTTATCTACACGACGGGGAGTCAGGCAACTATGGATGAACGAAATAGACAGATCGCTGAGATAG
GTGCCTCACTGATTAAGCATTGGTAACTGTCAGACCAAGTTTACTCATATATACTTTAGATTGATTTAAA
ACTTCATTTTTAATTTAAAAGGATCTAGGTGAAGATCCTTTTTGATAATCTCATGACCAAAATCCCTTAA
CGTGAGTTTTCGTTCCACTGAGCGTCAGACCCCGTAGAAAAGATCAAAGGATCTTCTTGAGATCCTTTTT
TTCTGCGCGTAATCTGCTGCTTGCAAACAAAAAAACCACCGCTACCAGCGGTGGTTTGTTTGCCGGATCA
AGAGCTACCAACTCTTTTTCCGAAGGTAACTGGCTTCAGCAGAGCGCAGATACCAAATACCGTTCTTCTA
GTGTAGCCGTAGTTAGGCCACCACTTCAAGAACTCTGTAGCACCGCCTACATACCTCGCTCTGCTAATCC
TGTTACCAGTGGCTGCTGCCAGTGGCGATAAGTCGTGTCTTACCGGGTTGGACTCAAGACGATAGTTACC
GGATAAGGCGCAGCGGTCGGGCTGAACGGGGGGTTCGTGCACACAGCCCAGCTTGGAGCGAACGACCTAC
ACCGAACTGAGATACCTACAGCGTGAGCTATGAGAAAGCGCCACGCTTCCCGAAGGGAGAAAGGCGGACA
GGTATCCGGTAAGCGGCAGGGTCGGAACAGGAGAGCGCACGAGGGAGCTTCCAGGGGGAAACGCCTGGTA
TCTTTATAGTCCTGTCGGGTTTCGCCACCTCTGACTTGAGCGTCGATTTTTGTGATGCTCGTCAGGGGGG
CGGAGCCTATGGAAAAACGCCAGCAACGCGGCCTTTTTACGGTTCCTGGCCTTTTGCTGGCCTTTTGCTC
ACATGTTCTTTCCTGCGTTATCCCCTGATTCTGTGGATAACCGTATTACCGCCTTTGAGTGAGCTGATAC
CGCTCGCCGCAGCCGAACGACCGAGCGCAGCGAGTCAGTGAGCGAGGAAGCGGAAGAGCGCCCAATACGC
AAACCGCCTCTCCCCGCGCGTTGGCCGATTCATTAATGCAGCTGGCACGACAGGTTTCCCGACTGGAAAG
CGGGCAGTGAGCGCAACGCAATTAATGTGAGTTAGCTCACTCATTAGGCACCCCAGGCTTTACACTTTAT
GCTTCCGGCTCGTATGTTGTGTGGAATTGTGAGCGGATAACAATTTCACACAGGAAACAGCTATGACCAT
GATTACGCCAAGCTCTAGCTAGAGGTCGACGGTATACAGACATGATAAGATACATTGATGAGTTTGGACA
AACCACAACTAGAATGCAGTGAAAAAAATGCTTTATTTGTGAAATTTGTGATGCTATTGCTTTATTTGTA
ACCATTATAAGCTGCAATAAACAAGTTGGGGTGGGCGAAGAACTCCAGCATGAGATCCCCGCGCTGGAGG
ATCATCCAGCCGGCGTCCCGGAAAACGATTCCGAAGCCCAACCTTTCATAGAAGGCGGCGGTGGAATCGA
AATCTCGTGATGGCAGGTTGGGCGTCGCTTGGTCGGTCATTTCGAACCCCAGAGTCCCGCTCAGAAGAAC
TCGTCAAGAAGGCGATAGAAGGCGATGCGCTGCGAATCGGGAGCGGCGATACCGTAAAGCACGAGGAAGC
GGTCAGCCCATTCGCCGCCAAGCTCTTCAGCAATATCACGGGTAGCCAACGCTATGTCCTGATAGCGGTC
CGCCACACCCAGCCGGCCACAGTCGATGAATCCAGAAAAGCGGCCATTTTCCACCATGATATTCGGCAAG
CAGGCATCGCCATGGGTCACGACGAGATCCTCGCCGTCGGGCATGCGCGCCTTGAGCC
Features (pLannotate 1.2.2; 21 found; start..end, strand, type, name):
    584..913     -  promoter       SV40 promoter: SV40 enhancer and early promoter
    927..1355    -  rep_origin     f1 ori (sequence partly withheld): f1 bacteriophage origin of replication; arrow indicates direction of (+) strand synthesis
   1376..1397    -  promoter       SV40 promoter (fragment): SV40 enhancer and early promoter
   1401..1625    -  polyA_signal   bGH poly(A) signal: bovine growth hormone polyadenylation signal
   1756..2808    -  CDS            LPAR2: LPAR2_HUMAN - Also known as EDG4, LPA2. Experimental evidence at protein level: Swiss-Prot protein existence level 1. Receptor for lysophosphatidic acid (LPA), a mediator of diverse cellular activities. Seems to be coupled to the G(i)/G(o), G(12)/G(13), and G(q) families of heteromeric G proteins. Plays a key role in phospholipase C-beta (PLC-beta) signaling pathway. Stimulates phospholipase C (PLC) activity in a manner that is independent of RALA activation. From Homo sapiens (Human).
   2821..2841    -  CDS            3xFLAG (fragment): three tandem FLAG® epitope tags
   2934..2952    -  promoter       T7 promoter: promoter for bacteriophage T7 RNA polymerase
   2968..3001    -  LTR            5' LTR (truncated) (fragment): truncated 5' long terminal repeat (LTR) from HIV-1
   2997..3200    -  promoter       CMV promoter: human cytomegalovirus (CMV) immediate early promoter
   3201..3580    -  enhancer       CMV enhancer: human cytomegalovirus immediate early enhancer
   3735..3787    +  misc_feature   bom (fragment): basis of mobility region from pBR322
   3846..3950    +  promoter       AmpR promoter: bla
   3951..4811    +  CDS            AmpR: β-lactamase; bla; confers resistance to ampicillin, carbenicillin, and related antibiotics
   4982..5570    +  rep_origin     ori: high-copy-number ColE1/pMB1/pBR322/pUC origin of replication
   5753..5845    +  CDS            lacI (fragment): lac repressor; lacI; The lac repressor binds to the lac operator to inhibit transcription in E. coli. This inhibition can be relieved by adding lactose or isopropyl-β-D-thiogalactopyranoside (IPTG).
   5858..5879    +  protein_bind   CAP binding site: CAP binding activates transcription in the presence of cAMP. E. coli catabolite activator protein
   5894..5924    +  promoter       lac promoter: promoter for the E. coli lac operon
   5932..5948    +  protein_bind   lac operator: The lac repressor binds to the lac operator to inhibit transcription in E. coli. This inhibition can be relieved by adding lactose or isopropyl-β-D-thiogalactopyranoside (IPTG). lac repressor encoded by lacI
   6021..6142    -  polyA_signal   SV40 poly(A) signal: SV40 polyadenylation signal
   6137..6295    -  CDS            ble (fragment): BLE_KLEPN - Experimental evidence at protein level: Swiss-Prot protein existence level 1. Binding protein with a strong affinity to the bleomycin family of antibiotics. Binds to CL990; an antimitotic-antibiotic compound. From Klebsiella pneumoniae.
   6319..517     -  CDS            neo (across the origin): KKA2_KLEPN - Also known as kan, nptII. Experimental evidence at protein level: Swiss-Prot protein existence level 1. Resistance to kanamycin, neomycin, paromomycin, ribostamycin, butirosin and gentamicin B. From Klebsiella pneumoniae.
