[The description below was written by a language model from this plasmid's Addgene catalogue record and pLannotate feature annotations shown in this document.]
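Description:
LPAR2-DuET is a mammalian expression plasmid built on the pcDNA 3.1 (+) backbone that carries the human lysophosphatidic acid receptor 2 (LPAR2, also called EDG4 or LPA2), a class A GPCR of the lysophospholipid family. It is propagated in E. coli as a high-copy plasmid through a ColE1/pUC-type origin and selected with ampicillin via the β-lactamase gene. An f1 origin is also present. For selection in mammalian cells, the backbone carries a neomycin phosphotransferase cassette driven by the SV40 enhancer/early promoter and terminated by an SV40 poly(A) signal.

The receptor coding sequence sits downstream of the CMV immediate early enhancer and promoter and is terminated by the bovine growth hormone polyadenylation signal. A T7 promoter lies between CMV and the insert, allowing in vitro transcription. According to the catalogue record, the "DuET" design adds a cleavable hemagglutinin signal peptide and a FLAG epitope at the N terminus and a 1D4 epitope at the C terminus, with the construct optimized for expression in mammalian cells. The signal peptide is intended to be removed, leaving FLAG on the mature receptor. The automated annotation detects the FLAG tag (as a partial 3xFLAG match) just upstream of LPAR2. It does not label the signal peptide or the 1D4 tag, probably because these short elements are absent from its reference set. Small hits to an HIV-1 LTR, lacI, ble and lac regulatory elements are likely backbone remnants or incidental similarities rather than functional parts.

The dual tags give two independent antibody handles for capturing and detecting the receptor. This suits the proteomics applications named in the record and the associated work on multiplexed selectivity screening of anti-GPCR antibodies.
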