Addgene plasmid #213330: LPAR2-DuET
Purpose: The DuET construct encodes the named human GPCR engineered with a cleaved hemagglutinin signal peptide, a 5' FLAG and a 3' 1D4 epitope tag optimized for expression in mammalian cells and proteomics studies.
Depositing lab: Thomas Sakmar. Publication: Multiplexed selectivity screening of anti-GPCR antibodies. Dahl L, Kotliar IB, Bendes A, Dodig-Crnkovic T, Fromm S, Elofsson A, Uhlen M, Sakmar TP, Schwenk JM. Sci Adv. 2023 May 3;9(18):eadf9297. doi: 10.1126/sciadv.adf9297. Epub 2023 May 3. PubMed 37134173.
Backbone
  Vector backbone: pcDNA 3.1 (+)
  Vector type: Mammalian Expression
Growth in bacteria
  Bacterial resistance: Ampicillin, 100 μg/mL
  Growth temperature: 37°C
  Growth strain: DH5alpha
  Copy number: High Copy
Gene/Insert
  Gene/Insert name: LPAR2 (alt names: Lysophosphatidic acid receptor 2; EDG-4, EDG4, LPA2)
  Species: H. sapiens (human)
  Entrez Gene: LPAR2 (a.k.a. EDG-4, EDG4, LPA-2, LPA2)
  Promoter: CMV, T7
  Tag / fusion protein: FLAG (N terminal on insert); 1D4 (C terminal on insert)
  Cloning method: Gibson Cloning
Terms and licenses: Academic/Nonprofit Terms; Industry Terms: Not Available to Industry
Depositor comments: Class: A, Family: Lysophospholipid. Ensembl ID: ENSG00000064547, Uniprot ID: Q9HBW0
How to cite: LPAR2-DuET was a gift from Thomas Sakmar (Addgene plasmid # 213330 ; http://n2t.net/addgene:213330 ; RRID:Addgene_213330)
